Addgene plasmid #211504: pAS133
Purpose: AAV genome to express mTagBF2 under control of EF1a. Use for tri-color experiments to define injection conditions for AAV-Perturb-seq
Depositing lab: Randall Platt. Depositing organization: ETH Zurich (Swiss Federal Institute of Technology). Publication: Transcriptional linkage analysis with in vivo AAV-Perturb-seq. Santinha AJ, Klingler E, Kuhn M, Farouni R, Lagler S, Kalamakis G, Lischetti U, Jabaudon D, Platt RJ. Nature. 2023 Oct;622(7982):367-375. doi: 10.1038/s41586-023-06570-y. Epub 2023 Sep 20. PubMed 37730998.
Backbone
  Vector backbone: pUC19
  Vector type: Mammalian Expression, Mouse Targeting, AAV, Cre/Lox, CRISPR
Growth in bacteria
  Bacterial resistance: Ampicillin, 100 μg/mL
  Growth temperature: 37°C
  Growth strain: NEB Stable
  Copy number: High Copy
Gene/Insert
  Gene/Insert name: mTagBF2
  Species: H. sapiens (human), M. musculus (mouse)
Terms and licenses: Academic/Nonprofit Terms; Industry Terms: Not Available to Industry
How to cite: pAS133 was a gift from Randall Platt (Addgene plasmid # 211504 ; http://n2t.net/addgene:211504 ; RRID:Addgene_211504)
