[The description below was written by a language model from this plasmid's Addgene catalogue record and pLannotate feature annotations shown in this document.]
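Description:
pAS133 is an AAV transfer (genome) plasmid built on a pUC19-type backbone and designed to express the blue fluorescent protein mTagBFP2 (listed as "mTagBF2" in the catalogue entry) in mammalian cells after packaging into recombinant AAV. In bacteria it is maintained at high copy through the ColE1/pUC origin and selected with ampicillin via the β-lactamase gene. An f1 phage origin and small remnants of pBR322 bom and rop sequences are also present in the backbone. The recorded use of a recombination-deficient growth strain is consistent with the need to keep the repeat-rich ITRs intact.

The payload lies between AAV2 inverted terminal repeats, which are the cis elements required for replication and encapsidation of the vector genome. One ITR is annotated in full, while the other is detected only as short fragments, which may reflect annotation or sequencing difficulty in this structured region. Within the ITRs, the strong constitutive human EF-1α promoter drives the mTagBFP2 coding sequence. Closely downstream of it lies a fragment annotated as human SYNE3 (nesprin-3), possibly fused to the fluorescent protein as a nuclear-envelope targeting domain, although the record does not state its role. A WPRE enhances transcript stability and expression, and an SV40 polyadenylation signal terminates the transcript. The catalogue also lists Cre/Lox and CRISPR among the vector types, but no lox sites, guide RNA cassette or nuclease are annotated in the feature table.

According to the record, the construct serves as one colour in tri-colour co-injection experiments used to define AAV injection conditions for in vivo AAV-Perturb-seq in mouse.
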