Features (pLannotate 1.2.2; 18 found; start..end, strand, type, name):
    476..1186    +  CDS            mTagBFP2: mTagBFP2 is a basic (constitutively fluorescent) blue fluorescent protein published in 2011, derived from Entacmaea quadricolor. It is reported to be a very rapidly-maturing monomer with very low acid sensitivity.
   1187..1205    +  misc_feature   MCS (fragment): multiple cloning site
   1274..1450    +  CDS            SYNE3 (fragment): SYNE3_HUMAN - Also known as C14orf139 From Homo sapiens (Human).
   1458..1484    +  misc_feature   MCS (fragment): pBluescript multiple cloning site
   1484..2069    +  misc_feature   WPRE: woodchuck hepatitis virus posttranscriptional regulatory element
   2116..2250    +  polyA_signal   SV40 poly(A) signal: SV40 polyadenylation signal
   2274..2414    +  repeat_region  AAV2 ITR: inverted terminal repeat of adeno-associated virus serotype 2 inverted
   2419..2470    -  misc_feature   bom (fragment): basis of mobility region from pBR322
   2489..2944    +  rep_origin     f1 ori (sequence partly withheld): f1 bacteriophage origin of replication; arrow indicates direction of (+) strand synthesis
   2945..2994    -  misc_feature   bom (fragment): basis of mobility region from pBR322
   3096..3130    -  CDS            rop (fragment): Rop protein, which maintains plasmids at low copy number; rop
   3226..3330    +  promoter       AmpR promoter: bla
   3331..4191    +  CDS            AmpR: β-lactamase; bla; confers resistance to ampicillin, carbenicillin, and related antibiotics
   4362..4950    +  rep_origin     ori: high-copy-number ColE1/pMB1/pBR322/pUC origin of replication
   5023..5050    +  repeat_region  AAV2 ITR (fragment): inverted terminal repeat of adeno-associated virus serotype 2 inverted
   5079..5106    +  repeat_region  AAV2 ITR (fragment): inverted terminal repeat of adeno-associated virus serotype 2 inverted
   5208..5274    +  CDS            small t antigen (fragment): SV40 (simian virus 40) small t antigen
   5281..455     +  promoter       EF-1α promoter (across the origin): strong constitutive promoter for human elongation factor EF-1α
>Addgene plasmid #211504 | pAS133 | addgene full sequence | sequence record 417794 | Addgene NGS Result
TCGCGCCGCCGTGTATCGCCCCGCCCTGGGCGGCAAGGCTGGCCCGGTCGGCACCAGTTGCGTGAGCGGA
AAGATGGCCGCTTCCCGGCCCTGCTGCAGGGAGCTCAAAATGGAGGACGCGGCGCTCGGGAGAGCGGGCG
GGTGAGTCACCCACACAAAGGAAAAGGGCCTTTCCGTCCTCAGCCGTCGCTTCATGTGACTCCACGGAGT
ACCGGGCGCCGTCCAGGCACCTCGATTAGTTCTCGAGCTTTTGGAGTACGTCGTCTTTAGGTTGGGGGGA
GGGGTTTTATGCGATGGAGTTTCCCCACACTGAGTGGGTGGAGACTGAAGTTAGGCCAGCTTGGCACTTG
ATGTAATTCTCCTTGGAATTTGCCCTTTTTGAGTTTGGATCTTGGTTCATTCTCAAGCCTCAGACAGTGG
TTCAAAGTTTTTTTCTTCCATTTCAGGTGTCGTGAGGCGCGCCACCGGTGCCACCATGGTGTCTAAGGGC
GAAGAGCTGATTAAGGAGAACATGCACATGAAGCTGTACATGGAGGGCACCGTGGACAACCATCACTTCA
AGTGCACATCCGAGGGCGAAGGCAAGCCCTACGAGGGCACCCAGACCATGAGAATCAAGGTGGTCGAGGG
CGGCCCTCTCCCCTTCGCCTTCGACATCCTGGCTACTAGCTTCCTCTACGGCAGCAAGACCTTCATCAAC
CACACCCAGGGCATCCCCGACTTCTTCAAGCAGTCCTTCCCTGAGGGCTTCACATGGGAGAGAGTCACCA
CATACGAAGACGGGGGCGTGCTGACCGCTACCCAGGACACCAGCCTCCAGGACGGCTGCCTCATCTACAA
CGTCAAGATCAGAGGGGTGAACTTCACATCCAACGGCCCTGTGATGCAGAAGAAAACACTCGGCTGGGAG
GCCTTCACCGAGACGCTGTACCCCGCTGACGGCGGCCTGGAAGGCAGAAACGACATGGCCCTGAAGCTCG
TGGGCGGGAGCCATCTGATCGCAAACGCCAAGACCACATATAGATCCAAGAAACCCGCTAAGAACCTCAA
GATGCCTGGCGTCTACTATGTGGACTACAGACTGGAAAGAATCAAGGAGGCCAACAACGAGACCTACGTC
GAGCAGCACGAGGTGGCAGTGGCCAGATACTGCGACCTCCCTAGCAAACTGGGGCACAAGCTTAATTCCG
GACTCAGATCTCGAGAGGAGGAGGAGGAGACAGACAGCAGGATGCCCCACCTCGACAGCCCCGGCAGCTC
CCAGCCTAGACGCTCCTTCCTCTCAAGGGTGATCAGGGCAGCGCTACCGTTGCAGCTGCTTCTGCTGCTG
CTGCTGCTCCTGGCCTGCCTGCTACCTGCCTCTGAAGATGACTACAGCTGCACCCAGGCCAACAACTTTG
CCCGATCCTTCTACCCCATGCTGCGGTACACCAACGGGCCACCTCCCACCTAAGCCTAGGAATTCGATAT
CAAGCTTATCGATAATCAACCTCTGGATTACAAAATTTGTGAAAGATTGACTGGTATTCTTAACTATGTT
GCTCCTTTTACGCTATGTGGATACGCTGCTTTAATGCCTTTGTATCATGCTATTGCTTCCCGTATGGCTT
TCATTTTCTCCTCCTTGTATAAATCCTGGTTGCTGTCTCTTTATGAGGAGTTGTGGCCCGTTGTCAGGCA
ACGTGGCGTGGTGTGCACTGTGTTTGCTGACGCAACCCCCACTGGTTGGGGCATTGCCACCACCTGTCAG
CTCCTTTCCGGGACTTTCGCTTTCCCCCTCCCTATTGCCACGGCGGAACTCATCGCCGCCTGCCTTGCCC
GCTGCTGGACAGGGGCTCGGCTGTTGGGCACTGACAATTCCGTGGTGTTGTCGGGGAAATCATCGTCCTT
TCCTTGGCTGCTCGCCTATGTTGCCACCTGGATTCTGCGCGGGACGTCCTTCTGCTACGTCCCTTCGGCC
CTCAATCCAGCGGACCTTCCTTCCCGCGGCCTGCTGCCGGCTCTGCGGCCTCTTCCGCGTCTTCGCCTTC
GCCCTCAGACGAGTCGGATCTCCCTTTGGGCCGCCTCCCACGCGGGAGGGCCTATTCTGCAGACAAATGC
TAGAATGCAATCGATAACTTGTTTATTGCAGCTTATAATGGTTACAAATAAAGCAATAGCATCACAAATT
TCACAAATAAAGCATTTTTTTCACTGCATTCTAGTTGTGGTTTGTCCAAACTCATCAATGTATCTTATCA
TGTCTGGATCTCACGTGCGGACCGAGCGGCCGCAGGAACCCCTAGTGATGGAGTTGGCCACTCCCTCTCT
GCGCGCTCGCTCGCTCACTGAGGCCGGGCGACCAAAGGTCGCCCGACGCCCGGGCTTTGCCCGGGCGGCC
TCAGTGAGCGAGCGAGCGCGCAGCTGCCTGCAGGGGCGCCTGATGCGGTATTTTCTCCTTACGCATCTGT
GCGGTATTTCACACCGCATA
[95 nt withheld, positions 2471-2565]
T
[46 nt withheld, positions 2567-2612]
C
[141 nt withheld, positions 2614-2754]
CCTTTGACGTTGGAGTCCACGTTCTTT
[37 nt withheld, positions 2782-2818]
ACTCTATCTCGGGCTATTCTTTTGATTTATAAGGGATTTTGCCGATTTCGGTCTATTGGTTAAAAAATGA
GCTGATTTAACAAAAATTTAACGCGAATTTTAACAAAATATTAACGTTTACAATTTTATGGTGCACTCTC
AGTACAATCTGCTCTGATGCCGCATAGTTAAGCCAGCCCCGACACCCGCCAACACCCGCTGACGCGCCCT
GACGGGCTTGTCTGCTCCCGGCATCCGCTTACAGACAAGCTGTGACCTTCTCCGGGAGCTGCATGTGTCA
GAGGTTTTCACCGTCATCACCGAAACGCGCGATACGAAAGGGCCTCGTGATACGCCTATTTTTATAGGTT
AATGTCATGATAATAATGGTTTCTTAGACGTCAGGTGGCACTTTTCGGGGAAATGTGCGCGGAACCCCTA
TTTGTTTATTTTTCTAAATACATTCAAATATGTATCCGCTCATGAGACAATAACCCTGATAAATGCTTCA
ATAATATTGAAAAAGGAAGAGTATGAGTATTCAACATTTCCGTGTCGCCCTTATTCCCTTTTTTGCGGCA
TTTTGCCTTCCTGTTTTTGCTCACCCAGAAACGCTGGTGAAAGTAAAAGATGCTGAAGATCAGTTGGGTG
CACGAGTGGGTTACATCGAACTGGATCTCAACAGCGGTAAGATCCTTGAGAGTTTTCGCCCCGAAGAACG
TTTTCCAATGATGAGCACTTTTAAAGTTCTGCTATGTGGCGCGGTATTATCCCGTATTGACGCCGGGCAA
GAGCAACTCGGTCGCCGCATACACTATTCTCAGAATGACTTGGTTGAGTACTCACCAGTCACAGAAAAGC
ATCTTACGGATGGCATGACAGTAAGAGAATTATGCAGTGCTGCCATAACCATGAGTGATAACACTGCGGC
CAACTTACTTCTGACAACGATCGGAGGACCGAAGGAGCTAACCGCTTTTTTGCACAACATGGGGGATCAT
GTAACTCGCCTTGATCGTTGGGAACCGGAGCTGAATGAAGCCATACCAAACGACGAGCGTGACACCACGA
TGCCTGTAGCAATGGCAACAACGTTGCGCAAACTATTAACTGGCGAACTACTTACTCTAGCTTCCCGGCA
ACAATTAATAGACTGGATGGAGGCGGATAAAGTTGCAGGACCACTTCTGCGCTCGGCCCTTCCGGCTGGC
TGGTTTATTGCTGATAAATCTGGAGCCGGTGAGCGTGGGTCTCGCGGTATCATTGCAGCACTGGGGCCAG
ATGGTAAGCCCTCCCGTATCGTAGTTATCTACACGACGGGGAGTCAGGCAACTATGGATGAACGAAATAG
ACAGATCGCTGAGATAGGTGCCTCACTGATTAAGCATTGGTAACTGTCAGACCAAGTTTACTCATATATA
CTTTAGATTGATTTAAAACTTCATTTTTAATTTAAAAGGATCTAGGTGAAGATCCTTTTTGATAATCTCA
TGACCAAAATCCCTTAACGTGAGTTTTCGTTCCACTGAGCGTCAGACCCCGTAGAAAAGATCAAAGGATC
TTCTTGAGATCCTTTTTTTCTGCGCGTAATCTGCTGCTTGCAAACAAAAAAACCACCGCTACCAGCGGTG
GTTTGTTTGCCGGATCAAGAGCTACCAACTCTTTTTCCGAAGGTAACTGGCTTCAGCAGAGCGCAGATAC
CAAATACTGTTCTTCTAGTGTAGCCGTAGTTAGGCCACCACTTCAAGAACTCTGTAGCACCGCCTACATA
CCTCGCTCTGCTAATCCTGTTACCAGTGGCTGCTGCCAGTGGCGATAAGTCGTGTCTTACCGGGTTGGAC
TCAAGACGATAGTTACCGGATAAGGCGCAGCGGTCGGGCTGAACGGGGGGTTCGTGCACACAGCCCAGCT
TGGAGCGAACGACCTACACCGAACTGAGATACCTACAGCGTGAGCTATGAGAAAGCGCCACGCTTCCCGA
AGGGAGAAAGGCGGACAGGTATCCGGTAAGCGGCAGGGTCGGAACAGGAGAGCGCACGAGGGAGCTTCCA
GGGGGAAACGCCTGGTATCTTTATAGTCCTGTCGGGTTTCGCCACCTCTGACTTGAGCGTCGATTTTTGT
GATGCTCGTCAGGGGGGCGGAGCCTATGGAAAAACGCCAGCAACGCGGCCTTTTTACGGTTCCTGGCCTT
TTGCTGGCCTTTTGCTCACATGTCCTGCAGGCAGCTGCGCGCTCGCTCGCTCACTGAGGCCGCCCGGGCG
TCGGGCGACCTTTGGTCGCCCGGCCTCAGTGAGCGAGCGAGCGCGCAGAGAGGGAGTGGCCAACTCCATC
ACTAGGGGTTCCTGCGGCCGCACGCGGGAGGGCCTATTCTGCGGACAAATGCTAGAGGTACCCGTTAATT
AATGCAAAGATGGATAAAGTTTTAAACAGAGAGGAATCTTTGCAGCTAATGGACCTTCTAGGTCTTGAAA
GGAGTGGGAATTGGCTCCGGTGCCCGTCAGTGGGCAGAGCGCACATCGCCCACAGTCCCCGAGAAGTTGG
GGGGAGGGGTCGGCAATTGAACCGGTGCCTAGAGAAGGTGGCGCGGGGTAAACTGGGAAAGTGATGTCGT
GTACTGGCTCCGCCTTTTTCCCGAGGGTGGGGGAGAACCGTATATAAGTGCAGTAGTCGCCGTGAACGTT
CTTTTTCGCAACGGGTTTGCCGCCAGAACACAGGTAAGTGCCGTGTGTGGTTCCCGCGGGCCTGGCCTCT
TTACGGGTTATGGCCCTTGCGTGCCTTGAATTACTTCCACCTGGCTGCAGTACGTGATTCTTGATCCCGA
GCTTCGGGTTGGAAGTGGGTGGGAGAGTTCGAGGCCTTGCGCTTAAGGAGCCCCTTCGCCTCGTGCTTGA
GTTGAGGCCTGGCCTGGGCGCTGGGGCCGCCGCGTGCGAATCTGGTGGCACCTTCGCGCCTGTCTCGCTG
CTTTCGATAAGTCTCTAGCCATTTAAAATTTTTGATGACCTGCTGCGACGCTTTTTTTCTGGCAAGATAG
TCTTGTAAATGCGGGCCAAGATCTGCACACTGGTATTTCGGTTTTTGGGGCCGCGGGCGGCGACGGGGCC
CGTGCGTCCCAGCGCACATGTTCGGCGAGGCGGGGCCTGCGAGCGCGGCCACCGAGAATCGGACGGGGGT
AGTCTCAAGCTGGCCGGCCTGCTCTGGTGCCTGGCC
